>Addgene plasmid #201344 | M_NLS 54kDa | addgene full sequence | sequence record 399096 | Addgene NGS Result
GGAGTTCCGCGTTACATAACTTACGGTAAATGGCCCGCCTGGCTGACCGCCCAACGACCCCCGCCCATTG
ACGTCAATAATGACGTATGTTCCCATAGTAACGCCAATAGGGACTTTCCATTGACGTCAATGGGTGGAGT
ATTTACGGTAAACTGCCCACTTGGCAGTACATCAAGTGTATCATATGCCAAGTACGCCCCCTATTGACGT
CAATGACGGTAAATGGCCCGCCTGGCATTATGCCCAGTACATGACCTTATGGGACTTTCCTACTTGGCAG
TACATCTACGTATTAGTCATCGCTATTACCATGGTGATGCGGTTTTGGCAGTACATCAATGGGCGTGGAT
AGCGGTTTGACTCACGGGGATTTCCAAGTCTCCACCCCATTGACGTCAATGGGAGTTTGTTTTGGCACCA
AAATCAACGGGACTTTCCAAAATGTCGTAACAACTCCGCCCCATTGACGCAAATGGGCGGTAGGCGTGTA
CGGTGGGAGGTCTATATAAGCAGAGCTGGTTTAGTGAACCGTCAGATCCGCTAGCGCTACCGGTCGCCAC
CATGGGCCCAAAAAAGAAAGCCAAAGTTGGAGGCGGGGGCAGCGTGAGCAAGGGCGAGGAGCTGTTCACC
GGGGTGGTGCCCATCCTGGTCGAGCTGGACGGCGACGTAAACGGCCACAAGTTCAGCGTGTCCGGCGAGG
GCGAGGGCGATGCCACCTACGGCAAGCTGACCCTGAAGTTCATCTGCACCACCGGCAAGCTGCCCGTGCC
CTGGCCCACCCTCGTGACCACCCTGACCTACGGCGTGCAGTGCTTCAGCCGCTACCCCGACCACATGAAG
CAGCACGACTTCTTCAAGTCCGCCATGCCCGAAGGCTACGTCCAGGAGCGCACCATCTTCTTCAAGGACG
ACGGCAACTACAAGACCCGCGCCGAGGTGAAGTTCGAGGGCGACACCCTGGTGAACCGCATCGAGCTGAA
GGGCATCGACTTCAAGGAGGACGGCAACATCCTGGGGCACAAGCTGGAGTACAACTACAACAGCCACAAC
GTCTATATCATGGCCGACAAGCAGAAGAACGGCATCAAGGTGAACTTCAAGATCCGCCACAACATCGAGG
ACGGCAGCGTGCAGCTCGCCGACCACTACCAGCAGAACACCCCCATCGGCGACGGCCCCGTGCTGCTGCC
CGACAACCACTACCTGAGCACCCAGTCCGCCCTGAGCAAAGACCCCAACGAGAAGCGCGATCACATGGTC
CTGCTGGAGTTCGTGACCGCCGCCGGGATCACTCTCGGCATGGACGAGCTGTACAAGAAGCTTGCTCAAC
AAAATGCTTTTTATCAAGTCTTAAATATGCCTAACTTAAATGCTGATCAACGCAATGGTTTTATCCAAAG
CCTTAAAGATGATCCAAGCCAAAGTGCTAACGTTTTAGGTGAAGCTCAAAAACTTAATGACTCTCAAGCT
CCAAAAGCTGATGCGCAACAAAATAACTTCAACAAAGATCAACAAAGCGCCTTCTATGAAATCTTGAACA
TGCCTAACTTAAACGAAGCGCAACGTAACGGCTTCATTCAAAGTCTTAAAGACGACCCAAGCCAAAGCAC
TAACGTTTTAGGTGAAGCTAAAAAATTAAACGAATCTCAAGCACCGAAAGCTGATAACAATTTCAACAAA
GAACAACAAAATGCTTTCTATGAAATCTTGAATATGCCTAACTTAAACGAAGAACAACGCAATGGTTTCA
TCCAAAGCTTAAAAGATGACCCAAGCCAAAGTGCTAACCTATTGTCAGAAGCTAAAAAGTTAAATGAATC
TCAAGCACCGAAAGCGGATAACAAATTCAACAAAGAACAACAAAATGCTTTCTATGAAATCTTACATTTA
CCTAACTTAAACGAAGAACAACGCAATGGTTTCATCCAAAGCCTAAAAGATGACCCAAGCCAAAGCGCTA
ACCTTTTAGCAGAAGCTAAAAAGCTAAATGATGCTCAAGCACCAAAATAACTCGAGCACCACCACCACCA
CCACTGAGATCCGGCTGCTAACAAAGCCCGAAAGGAAGCTGAGTTGGCTGCTGCCACCGCTGAGCAATAA
CTAGCATAACCCCTTGGGGCCTCTAAACGGGTCTTGAGGGGTTTTTTGCTGAAAGGAGGAACTATATCCG
GATGTGGTTTGTCCAAACTCATCAATGTATCTTAACGCGTAAATTGTAAGCGTTAATATTTTGTTAAAAT
TCGCGTTAAATTTTTGTTAAATCAGCTCATTTTTTAACCAATAGGCCGAAATCGGCAAAATCCCTTATAA
ATCAAAAGAATAGACCGAGATAGGGT
[37 nt withheld, positions 2337-2373]
AAAGAACGTGGACTCCAACGTCAAAGG
[49 nt withheld, positions 2401-2449]
T
[91 nt withheld, positions 2451-2541]
G
[124 nt withheld, positions 2543-2666]
CAGGTGGCACTTTTCGGGGAAATGTGCGCGGAACCCCTATTTGTTTATTTTTCTAAATACATTCAAATAT
GTATCCGCTCATGAGACAATAACCCTGATAAATGCTTCAATAATATTGAAAAAGGAAGAGTCCTGAGGCG
GAAAGAACCAGCTGTGGAATGTGTGTCAGTTAGGGTGTGGAAAGTCCCCAGGCTCCCCAGCAGGCAGAAG
TATGCAAAGCATGCATCTCAATTAGTCAGCAACCATAGTCCCGCCCCTAACTCCGCCCATCCCGCCCCTA
ACTCCGCCCAGTTCCGCCCATTCTCCGCCCCATGGCTGACTAATTTTTTTTATTTATGCAGAGGCCGAGG
CCGCCTCGGCCTCTGAGCTATTCCAGAAGTAGTGAGGAGGCTTTTTTGGAGGCCTAGGCTTTTGCAAAGA
TCGATCAAGAGACAGGATGAGGATCGTTTCGCATGATTGAACAAGATGGATTGCACGCAGGTTCTCCGGC
CGCTTGGGTGGAGAGGCTATTCGGCTATGACTGGGCACAACAGACAATCGGCTGCTCTGATGCCGCCGTG
TTCCGGCTGTCAGCGCAGGGGCGCCCGGTTCTTTTTGTCAAGACCGACCTGTCCGGTGCCCTGAATGAAC
TGCAAGACGAGGCAGCGCGGCTATCGTGGCTGGCCACGACGGGCGTTCCTTGCGCAGCTGTGCTCGACGT
TGTCACTGAAGCGGGAAGGGACTGGCTGCTATTGGGCGAAGTGCCGGGGCAGGATCTCCTGTCATCTCAC
CTTGCTCCTGCCGAGAAAGTATCCATCATGGCTGATGCAATGCGGCGGCTGCATACGCTTGATCCGGCTA
CCTGCCCATTCGACCACCAAGCGAAACATCGCATCGAGCGAGCACGTACTCGGATGGAAGCCGGTCTTGT
CGATCAGGATGATCTGGACGAAGAGCATCAGGGGCTCGCGCCAGCCGAACTGTTCGCCAGGCTCAAGGCG
AGCATGCCCGACGGCGAGGATCTCGTCGTGACCCATGGCGATGCCTGCTTGCCGAATATCATGGTGGAAA
ATGGCCGCTTTTCTGGATTCATCGACTGTGGCCGGCTGGGTGTGGCGGACCGCTATCAGGACATAGCGTT
GGCTACCCGTGATATTGCTGAAGAGCTTGGCGGCGAATGGGCTGACCGCTTCCTCGTGCTTTACGGTATC
GCCGCTCCCGATTCGCAGCGCATCGCCTTCTATCGCCTTCTTGACGAGTTCTTCTGAGCGGGACTCTGGG
GTTCGAAATGACCGACCAAGCGACGCCCAACCTGCCATCACGAGATTTCGATTCCACCGCCGCCTTCTAT
GAAAGGTTGGGCTTCGGAATCGTTTTCCGGGACGCCGGCTGGATGATCCTCCAGCGCGGGGATCTCATGC
TGGAGTTCTTCGCCCACCCTAGGGGGAGGCTAACTGAAACACGGAAGGAGACAATACCGGAAGGAACCCG
CGCTATGACGGCAATAAAAAGACAGAATAAAACGCACGGTGTTGGGTCGTTTGTTCATAAACGCGGGGTT
CGGTCCCAGGGCTGGCACTCTGTCGATACCCCACCGAGACCCCATTGGGGCCAATACGCCCGCGTTTCTT
CCTTTTCCCCACCCCACCCCCCAAGTTCGGGTGAAGGCCCAGGGCTCGCAGCCAACGTCGGGGCGGCAGG
CCCTGCCATAGCCTCAGGTTACTCATATATACTTTAGATTGATTTAAAACTTCATTTTTAATTTAAAAGG
ATCTAGGTGAAGATCCTTTTTGATAATCTCATGACCAAAATCCCTTAACGTGAGTTTTCGTTCCACTGAG
CGTCAGACCCCGTAGAAAAGATCAAAGGATCTTCTTGAGATCCTTTTTTTCTGCGCGTAATCTGCTGCTT
GCAAACAAAAAAACCACCGCTACCAGCGGTGGTTTGTTTGCCGGATCAAGAGCTACCAACTCTTTTTCCG
AAGGTAACTGGCTTCAGCAGAGCGCAGATACCAAATACTGTTCTTCTAGTGTAGCCGTAGTTAGGCCACC
ACTTCAAGAACTCTGTAGCACCGCCTACATACCTCGCTCTGCTAATCCTGTTACCAGTGGCTGCTGCCAG
TGGCGATAAGTCGTGTCTTACCGGGTTGGACTCAAGACGATAGTTACCGGATAAGGCGCAGCGGTCGGGC
TGAACGGGGGGTTCGTGCACACAGCCCAGCTTGGAGCGAACGACCTACACCGAACTGAGATACCTACAGC
GTGAGCTATGAGAAAGCGCCACGCTTCCCGAAGGGAGAAAGGCGGACAGGTATCCGGTAAGCGGCAGGGT
CGGAACAGGAGAGCGCACGAGGGAGCTTCCAGGGGGAAACGCCTGGTATCTTTATAGTCCTGTCGGGTTT
CGCCACCTCTGACTTGAGCGTCGATTTTTGTGATGCTCGTCAGGGGGGCGGAGCCTATGGAAAAACGCCA
GCAACGCGGCCTTTTTACGGTTCCTGGCCTTTTGCTGGCCTTTTGCTCACATGTTCTTTCCTGCGTTATC
CCCTGATTCTGTGGATAACCGTATTACCGCCATGCATTAGTTATTAATAGTAATCAATTACGGGGTCATT
AGTTCATAGCCCATATAT
Features (pLannotate 1.2.2; 15 found; start..end, strand, type, name):
     10..313     +  enhancer       CMV enhancer: human cytomegalovirus immediate early enhancer
    314..517     +  promoter       CMV promoter: human cytomegalovirus (CMV) immediate early promoter
    604..1317    +  CDS            EGFP: EGFP is a basic (constitutively fluorescent) green fluorescent protein published in 1996, derived from Aequorea victoria. It is reported to be a rapidly-maturing weak dimer with moderate acid sensitivity.
   1273..2079    +  CDS            spa (fragment): SPA_STAAE - Experimental evidence at protein level: Swiss-Prot protein existence level 1. Plays a role in the inhibition of the host innate and adaptive immune responses. Possesses five immunoglobulin-binding domains that capture both the fragment crystallizable region (Fc region) and the Fab region (part of Ig that identifies antigen) of immunoglobulins (By similarity). In turn, Staphylococcus aureus is protected from phagocytic killing via inhibition of Ig Fc region. In addition, the host elicited B-cell response is prevented due to a decrease of antibody-secreting cell proliferation that en
   2101..2148    +  terminator     T7 terminator: transcription terminator for bacteriophage T7 RNA polymerase
   2173..2204    +  polyA_signal   SV40 poly(A) signal (fragment): SV40 polyadenylation signal
   2238..2666    -  rep_origin     f1 ori (sequence partly withheld): f1 bacteriophage origin of replication; arrow indicates direction of (+) strand synthesis
   2693..2797    +  promoter       AmpR promoter: bla
   2866..3076    +  promoter       SV40 promoter: SV40 early promoter
   3119..3913    +  CDS            NeoR/KanR: aminoglycoside phosphotransferase from Tn5; aph(3')-II (or nptII); confers resistance to neomycin, kanamycin, and G418 (Geneticin®)
   3934..4086    +  CDS            ble (fragment): BLE_KLEPN - Experimental evidence at protein level: Swiss-Prot protein existence level 1. Binding protein with a strong affinity to the bleomycin family of antibiotics. Binds to CL990; an antimitotic-antibiotic compound. From Klebsiella pneumoniae.
   4145..4192    +  polyA_signal   HSV TK poly(A) signal: herpes simplex virus thymidine kinase polyadenylation signal (Cole and Stacy, 1985)
   4283..4299    -  polyA_signal   bGH poly(A) signal (fragment): bovine growth hormone polyadenylation signal
   4521..5109    +  rep_origin     ori: high-copy-number ColE1/pMB1/pBR322/pUC origin of replication
   5224..5274    +  enhancer       CMV enhancer (fragment): human cytomegalovirus immediate early enhancer
