[The description below was written by a language model from this plasmid's Addgene catalogue record and pLannotate feature annotations shown in this document.]
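Description:
M_NLS 54kDa is a mammalian expression plasmid built on the pEGFP-C3 backbone that encodes a synthetic fluorescent reporter for studying nucleocytoplasmic transport. It is propagated in E. coli as a high-copy plasmid through a ColE1/pUC-type origin and selected with kanamycin. The NeoR/KanR cassette (Tn5 aminoglycoside phosphotransferase) sits behind both a bacterial bla promoter and the SV40 early promoter and ends in an HSV TK polyadenylation signal, so the same marker can also give G418 resistance in mammalian cells. An f1 origin is also present, and short ble and bGH poly(A) fragments are annotated as backbone remnants.

The payload, recorded as (NLS)SV40A5-EGFP-4PrA, is driven by the human CMV immediate early enhancer and promoter. The feature table identifies EGFP followed directly by a fragment of Staphylococcus aureus protein A (spa), which corresponds to the four protein A domain repeats implied by "4PrA". The SV40-derived nuclear localisation signal named in the insert is not separately annotated; the insert name places it at the N-terminus, and the designation "A5" suggests a variant of the SV40 NLS, though the record does not define it. A T7 terminator and a fragment of the SV40 poly(A) signal lie downstream of the coding region.

The protein A repeats appear to serve as inert bulk that sets the probe's molecular weight, with the "54kDa" in the name apparently indicating the size of the fusion. The "M" prefix is not explained in the record. Expressed in mammalian cells, the construct's nuclear-to-cytoplasmic fluorescence distribution reports on active import of a cargo of defined size. The associated work examined how mechanical force on the nucleus affects transport.
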