Addgene plasmid #201344: M_NLS 54kDa
Purpose: Nucleocytoplasmic transport probe
Depositing lab: Pere Roca-Cusachs. Depositing organization: Institut de Bioenginyeria de Catalunya (IBEC). Publication: Mechanical force application to the nucleus regulates nucleocytoplasmic transport. Andreu I, Granero-Moya I, Chahare NR, Clein K, Molina-Jordan M, Beedle AEM, Elosegui-Artola A, Abenza JF, Rossetti L, Trepat X, Raveh B, Roca-Cusachs P. Nat Cell Biol. 2022 Jun;24(6):896-905. doi: 10.1038/s41556-022-00927-7. Epub 2022 Jun 9. PubMed 35681009.
Backbone
  Vector backbone: pEGFP-C3
  Vector type: Mammalian Expression
Growth in bacteria
  Bacterial resistance: Kanamycin, 50 μg/mL
  Growth temperature: 37°C
  Growth strain: DH5alpha
  Copy number: High Copy
Gene/Insert
  Gene/Insert name: (NLS)SV40A5-EGFP-4PrA
  Species: Synthetic
  Cloning method: Ligation Independent Cloning
Terms and licenses: Academic/Nonprofit Terms; Industry Terms: Not Available to Industry
Depositor comments: Internal lab code: IG034/P287
How to cite: M_NLS 54kDa was a gift from Pere Roca-Cusachs (Addgene plasmid # 201344 ; http://n2t.net/addgene:201344 ; RRID:Addgene_201344)
